Addgene plasmid #209849: Bet1L-mCherry
Purpose: Expresses Bet1L-mCherry in mammalian cells
Depositing lab: Geert van den Bogaart. Publication: Congenital disorder of glycosylation caused by starting site-specific variant in syntaxin-5. Linders PTA, Gerretsen ECF, Ashikov A, Vals MA, de Boer R, Revelo NH, Arts R, Baerenfaenger M, Zijlstra F, Huijben K, Raymond K, Muru K, Fjodorova O, Pajusalu S, Ounap K, Ter Beest M, Lefeber D, van den Bogaart G. Nat Commun. 2021 Oct 28;12(1):6227. doi: 10.1038/s41467-021-26534-y. PubMed 34711829.
Backbone
  Vector backbone: pmCherry-N1
  Backbone manufacturer: Clontech
  Vector type: Mammalian Expression
Growth in bacteria
  Bacterial resistance: Kanamycin, 50 μg/mL
  Growth temperature: 37°C
  Growth strain: DH5alpha
  Copy number: High Copy
Gene/Insert
  Gene/Insert name: Bet1L (alt names: BET1-like protein; GS15; GOS15)
  Species: H. sapiens (human)
  GenBank ID: NM_001098787.1
  Entrez Gene: BET1L (a.k.a. BET1L1, GOLIM3, GS15, HSPC197)
  Promoter: CMV
  Tag / fusion protein: mCherry (C terminal on insert)
  Cloning method: Restriction Enzyme; 5′ cloning site EcoRI (unknown if destroyed); 3′ cloning site BamHI (unknown if destroyed)
  Sequencing primers: 5′ TAACAACTCCGCCCCATT; 3′ CACCTTGAAGCGCATGAACT
Terms and licenses: Academic/Nonprofit Terms; Industry Terms: Not Available to Industry
How to cite: Bet1L-mCherry was a gift from Geert van den Bogaart (Addgene plasmid # 209849 ; http://n2t.net/addgene:209849 ; RRID:Addgene_209849)
