[The description below was written by a language model from this plasmid's Addgene catalogue record and pLannotate feature annotations shown in this document.]
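Description:
Bet1L-mCherry is a mammalian expression plasmid of about 5.0 kb built on the Clontech pmCherry-N1 backbone. It produces human BET1L (also called GS15 or GOS15, a BET1-like protein) fused at its C terminus to the red fluorescent protein mCherry. The BET1L coding sequence was inserted by restriction cloning between the EcoRI and BamHI sites of the multiple cloning site. It lies directly downstream of the human cytomegalovirus immediate-early enhancer and promoter and upstream of the mCherry open reading frame, with a short linker region between the two annotated coding sequences. Transcription of the fusion is terminated by the SV40 polyadenylation signal. The small "large T antigen" fragment annotated just before that signal most likely reflects SV40-derived sequence in this terminator region rather than a functional payload.

The plasmid is propagated in E. coli at high copy number from a ColE1/pUC-type origin, and it also carries an f1 phage origin for single-stranded DNA production. Selection depends on a single Tn5 aminoglycoside phosphotransferase gene (NeoR/KanR) placed behind tandem promoters. A bacterial bla-type promoter drives kanamycin resistance in bacteria, while the SV40 enhancer and early promoter, paired with the HSV TK polyadenylation signal, allow G418 selection of stably transfected mammalian cells. The short ble and bGH poly(A) fragments in the feature table appear to be partial annotation matches in the backbone and are not intact elements.

According to the record, the construct is used to express fluorescently labelled Bet1L in mammalian cells. Such a fusion allows the protein to be visualised by fluorescence microscopy. The associated work concerns syntaxin-5 and a congenital disorder of glycosylation.
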