Features (pLannotate 1.2.2; 15 found; start..end, strand, type, name):
     61..364     +  enhancer       CMV enhancer: human cytomegalovirus immediate early enhancer
    365..568     +  promoter       CMV promoter: human cytomegalovirus (CMV) immediate early promoter
    591..619     +  misc_feature   MCS (fragment): multiple cloning site
    623..955     +  CDS            BET1L: BET1L_HUMAN - Also known as GS15 From Homo sapiens (Human).
    980..1686    +  CDS            mCherry (fragment): monomeric derivative of DsRed fluorescent protein (Shaner et al., 2004) mammalian codon-optimized
   1704..1787    +  CDS            large T antigen (fragment): large T antigen from SV40 (simian virus 40)
   1810..1931    +  polyA_signal   SV40 poly(A) signal: SV40 polyadenylation signal
   1965..2393    -  rep_origin     f1 ori (sequence partly withheld): f1 bacteriophage origin of replication; arrow indicates direction of (+) strand synthesis
   2420..2524    +  promoter       AmpR promoter: bla
   2526..2883    +  promoter       SV40 promoter: SV40 enhancer and early promoter
   2918..3712    +  CDS            NeoR/KanR: aminoglycoside phosphotransferase from Tn5; aph(3')-II (or nptII); confers resistance to neomycin, kanamycin, and G418 (Geneticin®)
   3733..3885    +  CDS            ble (fragment): BLE_KLEPN - Experimental evidence at protein level: Swiss-Prot protein existence level 1. Binding protein with a strong affinity to the bleomycin family of antibiotics. Binds to CL990; an antimitotic-antibiotic compound. From Klebsiella pneumoniae.
   3944..3991    +  polyA_signal   HSV TK poly(A) signal: herpes simplex virus thymidine kinase polyadenylation signal (Cole and Stacy, 1985)
   4082..4098    -  polyA_signal   bGH poly(A) signal (fragment): bovine growth hormone polyadenylation signal
   4320..4908    +  rep_origin     ori: high-copy-number ColE1/pMB1/pBR322/pUC origin of replication
>Addgene plasmid #209849 | Bet1L-mCherry | addgene full sequence | sequence record 413649 | Addgene NGS Result
TAGTTATTAATAGTAATCAATTACGGGGTCATTAGTTCATAGCCCATATATGGAGTTCCGCGTTACATAA
CTTACGGTAAATGGCCCGCCTGGCTGACCGCCCAACGACCCCCGCCCATTGACGTCAATAATGACGTATG
TTCCCATAGTAACGCCAATAGGGACTTTCCATTGACGTCAATGGGTGGAGTATTTACGGTAAACTGCCCA
CTTGGCAGTACATCAAGTGTATCATATGCCAAGTACGCCCCCTATTGACGTCAATGACGGTAAATGGCCC
GCCTGGCATTATGCCCAGTACATGACCTTATGGGACTTTCCTACTTGGCAGTACATCTACGTATTAGTCA
TCGCTATTACCATGGTGATGCGGTTTTGGCAGTACATCAATGGGCGTGGATAGCGGTTTGACTCACGGGG
ATTTCCAAGTCTCCACCCCATTGACGTCAATGGGAGTTTGTTTTGGCACCAAAATCAACGGGACTTTCCA
AAATGTCGTAACAACTCCGCCCCATTGACGCAAATGGGCGGTAGGCGTGTACGGTGGGAGGTCTATATAA
GCAGAGCTGGTTTAGTGAACCGTCAGATCCGCTAGCGCTACCGGACTCAGATCTCGAGCACCATGGCCGA
CTGGGCCCGCGCCCAGAGCCCCGGCGCCGTGGAGGAGATCCTGGACCGCGAGAACAAGCGCATGGCCGAC
AGCCTGGCCAGCAAGGTGACCCGCCTGAAGAGCCTGGCCCTGGACATCGACCGCGACGCCGAGGACCAGA
ACCGCTACCTGGACGGCATGGACAGCGACTTCACCAGCATGACCAGCCTGCTGACCGGCAGCGTGAAGCG
CTTCAGCACCATGGCCCGCAGCGGCCAGGACAACCGCAAGCTGCTGTGCGGCATGGCCGTGGGCCTGATC
GTGGCCTTCTTCATCCTGAGCTACTTCCTGAGCCGCGCCCGCACCACGGATCCACCGGTCGCCACCGCTG
TGAGCAAGGGCGAGGAGGATAACATGGCCATCATCAAGGAGTTCATGCGCTTCAAGGTGCACATGGAGGG
CTCCGTGAACGGCCACGAGTTCGAGATCGAGGGCGAGGGCGAGGGCCGCCCCTACGAGGGCACCCAGACC
GCCAAGCTGAAGGTGACCAAGGGTGGCCCCCTGCCCTTCGCCTGGGACATCCTGTCCCCTCAGTTCATGT
ACGGCTCCAAGGCCTACGTGAAGCACCCCGCCGACATCCCCGACTACTTGAAGCTGTCCTTCCCCGAGGG
CTTCAAGTGGGAGCGCGTGATGAACTTCGAGGACGGCGGCGTGGTGACCGTGACCCAGGACTCCTCCCTG
CAGGACGGCGAGTTCATCTACAAGGTGAAGCTGCGCGGCACCAACTTCCCCTCCGACGGCCCCGTAATGC
AGAAGAAGACCATGGGCTGGGAGGCCTCCTCCGAGCGGATGTACCCCGAGGACGGCGCCCTGAAGGGCGA
GATCAAGCAGAGGCTGAAGCTGAAGGACGGCGGCCACTACGACGCTGAGGTCAAGACCACCTACAAGGCC
AAGAAGCCCGTGCAGCTGCCCGGCGCCTACAACGTCAACATCAAGTTGGACATCACCTCCCACAACGAGG
ACTACACCATCGTGGAACAGTACGAACGCGCCGAGGGCCGCCACTCCACCGGCGGCATGGACGAGCTGTA
CAAGTAAAGCGGCCGCGACTCTAGATCATAATCAGCCATACCACATTTGTAGAGGTTTTACTTGCTTTAA
AAAACCTCCCACACCTCCCCCTGAACCTGAAACATAAAATGAATGCAATTGTTGTTGTTAACTTGTTTAT
TGCAGCTTATAATGGTTACAAATAAAGCAATAGCATCACAAATTTCACAAATAAAGCATTTTTTTCACTG
CATTCTAGTTGTGGTTTGTCCAAACTCATCAATGTATCTTAAGGCGTAAATTGTAAGCGTTAATATTTTG
TTAAAATTCGCGTTAAATTTTTGTTAAATCAGCTCATTTTTTAACCAATAGGCCGAAATCGGCAAAATCC
CTTATAAATCAAAAGAATAGACCGAGATAGGGT
[37 nt withheld, positions 2064-2100]
AAAGAACGTGGACTCCAACGTCAAAGG
[49 nt withheld, positions 2128-2176]
T
[91 nt withheld, positions 2178-2268]
G
[124 nt withheld, positions 2270-2393]
CAGGTGGCACTTTTCGGGGAAATGTGCGCGGAACCCCTATTTGTTTATTTTTCTAAATACATTCAAATAT
GTATCCGCTCATGAGACAATAACCCTGATAAATGCTTCAATAATATTGAAAAAGGAAGAGTCCTGAGGCG
GAAAGAACCAGCTGTGGAATGTGTGTCAGTTAGGGTGTGGAAAGTCCCCAGGCTCCCCAGCAGGCAGAAG
TATGCAAAGCATGCATCTCAATTAGTCAGCAACCAGGTGTGGAAAGTCCCCAGGCTCCCCAGCAGGCAGA
AGTATGCAAAGCATGCATCTCAATTAGTCAGCAACCATAGTCCCGCCCCTAACTCCGCCCATCCCGCCCC
TAACTCCGCCCAGTTCCGCCCATTCTCCGCCCCATGGCTGACTAATTTTTTTTATTTATGCAGAGGCCGA
GGCCGCCTCGGCCTCTGAGCTATTCCAGAAGTAGTGAGGAGGCTTTTTTGGAGGCCTAGGCTTTTGCAAA
GATCGATCAAGAGACAGGATGAGGATCGTTTCGCATGATTGAACAAGATGGATTGCACGCAGGTTCTCCG
GCCGCTTGGGTGGAGAGGCTATTCGGCTATGACTGGGCACAACAGACAATCGGCTGCTCTGATGCCGCCG
TGTTCCGGCTGTCAGCGCAGGGGCGCCCGGTTCTTTTTGTCAAGACCGACCTGTCCGGTGCCCTGAATGA
ACTGCAAGACGAGGCAGCGCGGCTATCGTGGCTGGCCACGACGGGCGTTCCTTGCGCAGCTGTGCTCGAC
GTTGTCACTGAAGCGGGAAGGGACTGGCTGCTATTGGGCGAAGTGCCGGGGCAGGATCTCCTGTCATCTC
ACCTTGCTCCTGCCGAGAAAGTATCCATCATGGCTGATGCAATGCGGCGGCTGCATACGCTTGATCCGGC
TACCTGCCCATTCGACCACCAAGCGAAACATCGCATCGAGCGAGCACGTACTCGGATGGAAGCCGGTCTT
GTCGATCAGGATGATCTGGACGAAGAGCATCAGGGGCTCGCGCCAGCCGAACTGTTCGCCAGGCTCAAGG
CGAGCATGCCCGACGGCGAGGATCTCGTCGTGACCCATGGCGATGCCTGCTTGCCGAATATCATGGTGGA
AAATGGCCGCTTTTCTGGATTCATCGACTGTGGCCGGCTGGGTGTGGCGGACCGCTATCAGGACATAGCG
TTGGCTACCCGTGATATTGCTGAAGAGCTTGGCGGCGAATGGGCTGACCGCTTCCTCGTGCTTTACGGTA
TCGCCGCTCCCGATTCGCAGCGCATCGCCTTCTATCGCCTTCTTGACGAGTTCTTCTGAGCGGGACTCTG
GGGTTCGAAATGACCGACCAAGCGACGCCCAACCTGCCATCACGAGATTTCGATTCCACCGCCGCCTTCT
ATGAAAGGTTGGGCTTCGGAATCGTTTTCCGGGACGCCGGCTGGATGATCCTCCAGCGCGGGGATCTCAT
GCTGGAGTTCTTCGCCCACCCTAGGGGGAGGCTAACTGAAACACGGAAGGAGACAATACCGGAAGGAACC
CGCGCTATGACGGCAATAAAAAGACAGAATAAAACGCACGGTGTTGGGTCGTTTGTTCATAAACGCGGGG
TTCGGTCCCAGGGCTGGCACTCTGTCGATACCCCACCGAGACCCCATTGGGGCCAATACGCCCGCGTTTC
TTCCTTTTCCCCACCCCACCCCCCAAGTTCGGGTGAAGGCCCAGGGCTCGCAGCCAACGTCGGGGCGGCA
GGCCCTGCCATAGCCTCAGGTTACTCATATATACTTTAGATTGATTTAAAACTTCATTTTTAATTTAAAA
GGATCTAGGTGAAGATCCTTTTTGATAATCTCATGACCAAAATCCCTTAACGTGAGTTTTCGTTCCACTG
AGCGTCAGACCCCGTAGAAAAGATCAAAGGATCTTCTTGAGATCCTTTTTTTCTGCGCGTAATCTGCTGC
TTGCAAACAAAAAAACCACCGCTACCAGCGGTGGTTTGTTTGCCGGATCAAGAGCTACCAACTCTTTTTC
CGAAGGTAACTGGCTTCAGCAGAGCGCAGATACCAAATACTGTTCTTCTAGTGTAGCCGTAGTTAGGCCA
CCACTTCAAGAACTCTGTAGCACCGCCTACATACCTCGCTCTGCTAATCCTGTTACCAGTGGCTGCTGCC
AGTGGCGATAAGTCGTGTCTTACCGGGTTGGACTCAAGACGATAGTTACCGGATAAGGCGCAGCGGTCGG
GCTGAACGGGGGGTTCGTGCACACAGCCCAGCTTGGAGCGAACGACCTACACCGAACTGAGATACCTACA
GCGTGAGCTATGAGAAAGCGCCACGCTTCCCGAAGGGAGAAAGGCGGACAGGTATCCGGTAAGCGGCAGG
GTCGGAACAGGAGAGCGCACGAGGGAGCTTCCAGGGGGAAACGCCTGGTATCTTTATAGTCCTGTCGGGT
TTCGCCACCTCTGACTTGAGCGTCGATTTTTGTGATGCTCGTCAGGGGGGCGGAGCCTATGGAAAAACGC
CAGCAACGCGGCCTTTTTACGGTTCCTGGCCTTTTGCTGGCCTTTTGCTCACATGTTCTTTCCTGCGTTA
TCCCCTGATTCTGTGGATAACCGTATTACCGCCATGCAT
